>Addgene plasmid #100277 | pLenti-U6sgbbBsmbI-puro-2A-Fluc | addgene full sequence | sequence record 226380 | Addgene NGS Result
TTAATGTAGTCTTATGCAATACTCTTGTAGTCTTGCAACATGGTAACGATGAGTTAGCAACATGCCTTAC
AAGGAGAGAAAAAGCACCGTGCATGCCGATTGGTGGAAGTAAGGTGGTACGATCGTGCCTTATTAGGAAG
GCAACAGACGGGTCTGACATGGATTGGACGAACCACTGAATTGCCGCATTGCAGAGATATTGTATTTAAG
TGCCTAGCTCGATACATAAACGGGTCTCTCTGGTTAGACCAGATCTGAGCCTGGGAGCTCTCTGGCTAAC
TAGGGAACCCACTGCTTAAGCCTCAATAAAGCTTGCCTTGAGTGCTTCAAGTAGTGTGTGCCCGTCTGTT
GTGTGACTCTGGTAACTAGAGATCCCTCAGACCCTTTTAGTCAGTGTGGAAAATCTCTAGCAGTGGCGCC
CGAACAGGGACTTGAAAGCGAAAGGGAAACCAGAGGAGCTCTCTCGACGCAGGACTCGGCTTGCTGAAGC
GCGCACGGCAAGAGGCGAGGGGCGGCGACTGGTGAGTACGCCAAAAATTTTGACTAGCGGAGGCTAGAAG
GAGAGAGATGGGTGCGAGAGCGTCAGTATTAAGCGGGGGAGAATTAGATCGCGATGGGAAAAAATTCGGT
TAAGGCCAGGGGGAAAGAAAAAATATAAATTAAAACATATAGTATGGGCAAGCAGGGAGCTAGAACGATT
CGCAGTTAATCCTGGCCTGTTAGAAACATCAGAAGGCTGTAGACAAATACTGGGACAGCTACAACCATCC
CTTCAGACAGGATCAGAAGAACTTAGATCATTATATAATACAGTAGCAACCCTCTATTGTGTGCATCAAA
GGATAGAGATAAAAGACACCAAGGAAGCTTTAGACAAGATAGAGGAAGAGCAAAACAAAAGTAAGACCAC
CGCACAGCAAGCGGCCGCTGATCTTCAGACCTGGAGGAGGAGATATGAGGGACAATTGGAGAAGTGAATT
ATATAAATATAAAGTAGTAAAAATTGAACCATTAGGAGTAGCACCCACCAAGGCAAAGAGAAGAGTGGTG
CAGAGAGAAAAAAGAGCAGTGGGAATAGGAGCTTTGTTCCTTGGGTTCTTGGGAGCAGCAGGAAGCACTA
TGGGCGCAGCGTCAATGACGCTGACGGTACAGGCCAGACAATTATTGTCTGGTATAGTGCAGCAGCAGAA
CAATTTGCTGAGGGCTATTGAGGCGCAACAGCATCTGTTGCAACTCACAGTCTGGGGCATCAAGCAGCTC
CAGGCAAGAATCCTGGCTGTGGAAAGATACCTAAAGGATCAACAGCTCCTGGGGATTTGGGGTTGCTCTG
GAAAACTCATTTGCACCACTGCTGTGCCTTGGAATGCTAGTTGGAGTAATAAATCTCTGGAACAGATTTG
GAATCACACGACCTGGATGGAGTGGGACAGAGAAATTAACAATTACACAAGCTTAATACACTCCTTAATT
GAAGAATCGCAAAACCAGCAAGAAAAGAATGAACAAGAATTATTGGAATTAGATAAATGGGCAAGTTTGT
GGAATTGGTTTAACATAACAAATTGGCTGTGGTATATAAAATTATTCATAATGATAGTAGGAGGCTTGGT
AGGTTTAAGAATAGTTTTTGCTGTACTTTCTATAGTGAATAGAGTTAGGCAGGGATATTCACCATTATCG
TTTCAGACCCACCTCCCAACCCCGAGGGGACCCAGAGAGGGCCTATTTCCCATGATTCCTTCATATTTGC
ATATACGATACAAGGCTGTTAGAGAGATAATTAGAATTAATTTGACTGTAAACACAAAGATATTAGTACA
AAATACGTGACGTAGAAAGTAATAATTTCTTGGGTAGTTTGCAGTTTTAAAATTATGTTTTAAAATGGAC
TATCATATGCTTACCGTAACTTGAAAGTATTTCGATTTCTTGGCTTTATATATCTTGTGGAAAGGACGAA
ACACCGGAGACGGACGTCTCTGTTTTAGAGCTAGAAATAGCAAGTTAAAATAAGGCTAGTCCGTTATCAA
CTTGAAAAAGTGGCACCGAGTCGGTGCTTTTTTAAGCTTGGCGTAACTAGATCTTGAGACAAATGGCAGT
ATTCATCCACAATTTTAAAAGAAAAGGGGGGATTGGGGGGTACAGTGCAGGGGAAAGAATAGTAGACATA
ATAGCAACAGACATACAAACTAAAGAATTACAAAAACAAATTACAAAAATTCAAAATTTTCGGGTTTATT
ACAGGGACAGCAGAGATCCACTTTGGCGCCGGCTCGAGGGGGCCCGGGTGCAAAGATGGATAAAGTTTTA
AACAGAGAGGAATCTTTGCAGCTAATGGACCTTCTAGGTCTTGAAAGGAGTGGGAATTGGCTCCGGTGCC
CGTCAGTGGGCAGAGCGCACATCGCCCACAGTCCCCGAGAAGTTGGGGGGAGGGGTCGGCAATTGATCCG
GTGCCTAGAGAAGGTGGCGCGGGGTAAACTGGGAAAGTGATGTCGTGTACTGGCTCCGCCTTTTTCCCGA
GGGTGGGGGAGAACCGTATATAAGTGCAGTAGTCGCCGTGAACGTTCTTTTTCGCAACGGGTTTGCCGCC
AGAACACAGGTAAGTGCCGTGTGTGGTTCCCGCGGGCCTGGCCTCTTTACGGGTTATGGCCCTTGCGTGC
CTTGAATTACTTCCACCTGGCTGCAGTACGTGATTCTTGATCCCGAGCTTCGGGTTGGAAGTGGGTGGGA
GAGTTCGAGGCCTTGCGCTTAAGGAGCCCCTTCGCCTCGTGCTTGAGTTGAGGCCTGGCCTGGGCGCTGG
GGCCGCCGCGTGCGAATCTGGTGGCACCTTCGCGCCTGTCTCGCTGCTTTCGATAAGTCTCTAGCCATTT
AAAATTTTTGATGACCTGCTGCGACGCTTTTTTTCTGGCAAGATAGTCTTGTAAATGCGGGCCAAGATCT
GCACACTGGTATTTCGGTTTTTGGGGCCGCGGGCGGCGACGGGGCCCGTGCGTCCCAGCGCACATGTTCG
GCGAGGCGGGGCCTGCGAGCGCGGCCACCGAGAATCGGACGGGGGTAGTCTCAAGCTGGCCGGCCTGCTC
TGGTGCCTGGCCTCGCGCCGCCGTGTATCGCCCCGCCCTGGGCGGCAAGGCTGGCCCGGTCGGCACCAGT
TGCGTGAGCGGAAAGATGGCCGCTTCCCGGCCCTGCTGCAGGGAGCTCAAAATGGAGGACGCGGCGCTCG
GGAGAGCGGGCGGGTGAGTCACCCACACAAAGGAAAAGGGCCTTTCCGTCCTCAGCCGTCGCTTCATGTG
ACTCCACGGAGTACCGGGCGCCGTCCAGGCACCTCGATTAGTTCTCGAGCTTTTGGAGTACGTCGTCTTT
AGGTTGGGGGGAGGGGTTTTATGCGATGGAGTTTCCCCACACTGAGTGGGTGGAGACTGAAGTTAGGCCA
GCTTGGCACTTGATGTAATTCTCCTTGGAATTTGCCCTTTTTGAGTTTGGATCTTGGTTCATTCTCAAGC
CTCAGACAGTGGTTCAAAGTTTTTTTCTTCCATTTCAGGTGTCGTGACGTACGGCCACCATGACCGAGTA
CAAGCCCACGGTGCGCCTCGCCACCCGCGACGACGTCCCCAGGGCCGTACGCACCCTCGCCGCCGCGTTC
GCCGACTACCCCGCCACGCGCCACACCGTCGATCCGGACCGCCACATCGAGCGGGTCACCGAGCTGCAAG
AACTCTTCCTCACGCGCGTCGGGCTCGACATCGGCAAGGTGTGGGTCGCGGACGACGGCGCCGCCGTGGC
GGTCTGGACCACGCCGGAGAGCGTCGAAGCGGGGGCGGTGTTCGCCGAGATCGGCCCGCGCATGGCCGAG
TTGAGCGGTTCCCGGCTGGCCGCGCAGCAACAGATGGAAGGCCTCCTGGCGCCGCACCGGCCCAAGGAGC
CCGCGTGGTTCCTGGCCACCGTCGGAGTCTCGCCCGACCACCAGGGCAAGGGTCTGGGCAGCGCCGTCGT
GCTCCCCGGAGTGGAGGCGGCCGAGCGCGCCGGGGTGCCCGCCTTCCTGGAGACCTCCGCGCCCCGCAAC
CTCCCCTTCTACGAGCGGCTCGGCTTCACCGTCACCGCCGACGTCGAGGTGCCCGAAGGACCGCGCACCT
GGTGCATGACCCGCAAGCCCGGTGCCGGATCCGGCGCAACAAACTTCTCTCTGCTGAAACAAGCCGGAGA
TGTCGAAGAGAATCCTGGACCGATGGAAGACGCCAAAAACATAAAGAAAGGCCCGGCGCCATTCTATCCG
CTGGAAGATGGAACCGCTGGAGAGCAACTGCATAAGGCTATGAAGAGATACGCCCTGGTTCCTGGAACAA
TTGCTTTTACAGATGCACATATCGAGGTGGACATCACTTACGCTGAGTACTTCGAAATGTCCGTTCGGTT
GGCAGAAGCTATGAAACGATATGGGCTGAATACAAATCACAGAATCGTCGTATGCAGTGAAAACTCTCTT
CAATTCTTTATGCCGGTGTTGGGCGCGTTATTTATCGGAGTTGCAGTTGCGCCCGCGAACGACATTTATA
ATGAACGTGAATTGCTCAACAGTATGGGCATTTCGCAGCCTACCGTGGTGTTCGTTTCCAAAAAGGGGTT
GCAAAAAATTTTGAACGTGCAAAAAAAGCTCCCAATCATCCAAAAAATTATTATCATGGATTCTAAAACG
GATTACCAGGGATTTCAGTCGATGTACACGTTCGTCACATCTCATCTACCTCCCGGTTTTAATGAATACG
ATTTTGTGCCAGAGTCCTTCGATAGGGACAAGACAATTGCACTGATCATGAACTCCTCTGGATCTACTGG
TCTGCCTAAAGGTGTCGCTCTGCCTCATAGAACTGCCTGCGTGAGATTCTCGCATGCCAGAGATCCTATT
TTTGGCAATCAAATCATTCCGGATACTGCGATTTTAAGTGTTGTTCCATTCCATCACGGTTTTGGAATGT
TTACTACACTCGGATATTTGATATGTGGATTTCGAGTCGTCTTAATGTATAGATTTGAAGAGGAGCTGTT
TCTGAGGAGCCTTCAGGATTACAAGATTCAAAGTGCGCTGCTGGTGCCAACCCTATTCTCCTTCTTCGCC
AAAAGCACTCTGATTGACAAATACGATTTATCTAATTTACACGAAATTGCTTCTGGTGGCGCTCCCCTCT
CTAAGGAAGTCGGGGAAGCGGTTGCCAAGAGGTTCCATCTGCCAGGTATCAGGCAAGGATATGGGCTCAC
TGAGACTACATCAGCTATTCTGATTACACCCGAGGGGGATGATAAACCGGGCGCGGTCGGTAAAGTTGTT
CCATTTTTTGAAGCGAAGGTTGTGGATCTGGATACCGGGAAAACGCTGGGCGTTAATCAAAGAGGCGAAC
TGTGTGTGAGAGGTCCTATGATTATGTCCGGTTATGTAAACAATCCGGAAGCGACCAACGCCTTGATTGA
CAAGGATGGATGGCTACATTCTGGAGACATAGCTTACTGGGACGAAGACGAACACTTCTTCATCGTTGAC
CGCCTGAAGTCTCTGATTAAGTACAAAGGCTATCAGGTGGCTCCCGCTGAATTGGAATCCATCTTGCTCC
AACACCCCAACATCTTCGACGCAGGTGTCGCAGGTCTTCCCGACGATGACGCCGGTGAACTTCCCGCCGC
CGTTGTTGTTTTGGAGCACGGAAAGACGATGACGGAAAAAGAGATCGTGGATTACGTCGCCAGTCAAGTA
ACAACCGCGAAAAAGTTGCGCGGAGGAGTTGTGTTTGTGGACGAAGTACCGAAAGGTCTTACCGGAAAAC
TCGACGCAAGAAAAATCAGAGAGATCCTCATAAAGGCCAAGAAGGGCGGAAAGATCGCCGTGTAAGAATT
CACGCGTTAAGTCGACAATCAACCTCTGGATTACAAAATTTGTGAAAGATTGACTGGTATTCTTAACTAT
GTTGCTCCTTTTACGCTATGTGGATACGCTGCTTTAATGCCTTTGTATCATGCTATTGCTTCCCGTATGG
CTTTCATTTTCTCCTCCTTGTATAAATCCTGGTTGCTGTCTCTTTATGAGGAGTTGTGGCCCGTTGTCAG
GCAACGTGGCGTGGTGTGCACTGTGTTTGCTGACGCAACCCCCACTGGTTGGGGCATTGCCACCACCTGT
CAGCTCCTTTCCGGGACTTTCGCTTTCCCCCTCCCTATTGCCACGGCGGAACTCATCGCCGCCTGCCTTG
CCCGCTGCTGGACAGGGGCTCGGCTGTTGGGCACTGACAATTCCGTGGTGTTGTCGGGGAAATCATCGTC
CTTTCCTTGGCTGCTCGCCTGTGTTGCCACCTGGATTCTGCGCGGGACGTCCTTCTGCTACGTCCCTTCG
GCCCTCAATCCAGCGGACCTTCCTTCCCGCGGCCTGCTGCCGGCTCTGCGGCCTCTTCCGCGTCTTCGCC
TTCGCCCTCAGACGAGTCGGATCTCCCTTTGGGCCGCCTCCCCGCGTCGACTTTAAGACCAATGACTTAC
AAGGCAGCTGTAGATCTTAGCCACTTTTTAAAAGAAAAGGGGGGACTGGAAGGGCTAATTCACTCCCAAC
GAAGACAAGATCTGCTTTTTGCTTGTACTGGGTCTCTCTGGTTAGACCAGATCTGAGCCTGGGAGCTCTC
TGGCTAACTAGGGAACCCACTGCTTAAGCCTCAATAAAGCTTGCCTTGAGTGCTTCAAGTAGTGTGTGCC
CGTCTGTTGTGTGACTCTGGTAACTAGAGATCCCTCAGACCCTTTTAGTCAGTGTGGAAAATCTCTAGCA
GTACGTATAGTAGTTCATGTCATCTTATTATTCAGTATTTATAACTTGCAAAGAAATGAATATCAGAGAG
TGAGAGGAACTTGTTTATTGCAGCTTATAATGGTTACAAATAAAGCAATAGCATCACAAATTTCACAAAT
AAAGCATTTTTTTCACTGCATTCTAGTTGTGGTTTGTCCAAACTCATCAATGTATCTTATCATGTCTGGC
TCTAGCTATCCCGCCCCTAACTCCGCCCATCCCGCCCCTAACTCCGCCCAGTTCCGCCCATTCTCCGCCC
CATGGCTGACTAATTTTTTTTATTTATGCAGAGGCCGAGGCCGCCTCGGCCTCTGAGCTATTCCAGAAGT
AGTGAGGAGGCTTTTTTGGAGGCCTAGGGACGTACCCAATTCGCCCTATAGTGAGTCGTATTACGCGCGC
TCACTGGCCGTCGTTTTACAACGTCGTGACTGGGAAAACCCTGGCGTTACCCAACTTAATCGCCTTGCAG
CACATCCCCCTTTCGCCAGCTGGCGTAATAGCGAAGAGGCCCGCACCGATCGCCCTTCCCAACAGTTGCG
CAGCCTGAATGGCGAATGGG
[124 nt withheld, positions 7371-7494]
C
[91 nt withheld, positions 7496-7586]
A
[49 nt withheld, positions 7588-7636]
CCTTTGACGTTGGAGTCCACGTTCTTT
[37 nt withheld, positions 7664-7700]
ACCCTATCTCGGTCTATTCTTTTGATTTATAAGGGATTTTGCCGATTTCGGCCTATTGGTTAAAAAATGA
GCTGATTTAACAAAAATTTAACGCGAATTTTAACAAAATATTAACGCTTACAATTTAGGTGGCACTTTTC
GGGGAAATGTGCGCGGAACCCCTATTTGTTTATTTTTCTAAATACATTCAAATATGTATCCGCTCATGAG
ACAATAACCCTGATAAATGCTTCAATAATATTGAAAAAGGAAGAGTATGAGTATTCAACATTTCCGTGTC
GCCCTTATTCCCTTTTTTGCGGCATTTTGCCTTCCTGTTTTTGCTCACCCAGAAACGCTGGTGAAAGTAA
AAGATGCTGAAGATCAGTTGGGTGCACGAGTGGGTTACATCGAACTGGATCTCAACAGCGGTAAGATCCT
TGAGAGTTTTCGCCCCGAAGAACGTTTTCCAATGATGAGCACTTTTAAAGTTCTGCTATGTGGCGCGGTA
TTATCCCGTATTGACGCCGGGCAAGAGCAACTCGGTCGCCGCATACACTATTCTCAGAATGACTTGGTTG
AGTACTCACCAGTCACAGAAAAGCATCTTACGGATGGCATGACAGTAAGAGAATTATGCAGTGCTGCCAT
AACCATGAGTGATAACACTGCGGCCAACTTACTTCTGACAACGATCGGAGGACCGAAGGAGCTAACCGCT
TTTTTGCACAACATGGGGGATCATGTAACTCGCCTTGATCGTTGGGAACCGGAGCTGAATGAAGCCATAC
CAAACGACGAGCGTGACACCACGATGCCTGTAGCAATGGCAACAACGTTGCGCAAACTATTAACTGGCGA
ACTACTTACTCTAGCTTCCCGGCAACAATTAATAGACTGGATGGAGGCGGATAAAGTTGCAGGACCACTT
CTGCGCTCGGCCCTTCCGGCTGGCTGGTTTATTGCTGATAAATCTGGAGCCGGTGAGCGTGGGTCTCGCG
GTATCATTGCAGCACTGGGGCCAGATGGTAAGCCCTCCCGTATCGTAGTTATCTACACGACGGGGAGTCA
GGCAACTATGGATGAACGAAATAGACAGATCGCTGAGATAGGTGCCTCACTGATTAAGCATTGGTAACTG
TCAGACCAAGTTTACTCATATATACTTTAGATTGATTTAAAACTTCATTTTTAATTTAAAAGGATCTAGG
TGAAGATCCTTTTTGATAATCTCATGACCAAAATCCCTTAACGTGAGTTTTCGTTCCACTGAGCGTCAGA
CCCCGTAGAAAAGATCAAAGGATCTTCTTGAGATCCTTTTTTTCTGCGCGTAATCTGCTGCTTGCAAACA
AAAAAACCACCGCTACCAGCGGTGGTTTGTTTGCCGGATCAAGAGCTACCAACTCTTTTTCCGAAGGTAA
CTGGCTTCAGCAGAGCGCAGATACCAAATACTGTTCTTCTAGTGTAGCCGTAGTTAGGCCACCACTTCAA
GAACTCTGTAGCACCGCCTACATACCTCGCTCTGCTAATCCTGTTACCAGTGGCTGCTGCCAGTGGCGAT
AAGTCGTGTCTTACCGGGTTGGACTCAAGACGATAGTTACCGGATAAGGCGCAGCGGTCGGGCTGAACGG
GGGGTTCGTGCACACAGCCCAGCTTGGAGCGAACGACCTACACCGAACTGAGATACCTACAGCGTGAGCT
ATGAGAAAGCGCCACGCTTCCCGAAGGGAGAAAGGCGGACAGGTATCCGGTAAGCGGCAGGGTCGGAACA
GGAGAGCGCACGAGGGAGCTTCCAGGGGGAAACGCCTGGTATCTTTATAGTCCTGTCGGGTTTCGCCACC
TCTGACTTGAGCGTCGATTTTTGTGATGCTCGTCAGGGGGGCGGAGCCTATGGAAAAACGCCAGCAACGC
GGCCTTTTTACGGTTCCTGGCCTTTTGCTGGCCTTTTGCTCACATGTTCTTTCCTGCGTTATCCCCTGAT
TCTGTGGATAACCGTATTACCGCCTTTGAGTGAGCTGATACCGCTCGCCGCAGCCGAACGACCGAGCGCA
GCGAGTCAGTGAGCGAGGAAGCGGAAGAGCGCCCAATACGCAAACCGCCTCTCCCCGCGCGTTGGCCGAT
TCATTAATGCAGCTGGCACGACAGGTTTCCCGACTGGAAAGCGGGCAGTGAGCGCAACGCAATTAATGTG
AGTTAGCTCACTCATTAGGCACCCCAGGCTTTACACTTTATGCTTCCGGCTCGTATGTTGTGTGGAATTG
TGAGCGGATAACAATTTCACACAGGAAACAGCTATGACCATGATTACGCCAAGCGCGCAATTAACCCTCA
CTAAAGGGAACAAAAGCTGGAGCTGCAAGC
Features (pLannotate 1.2.2; 30 found; start..end, strand, type, name):
      5..231     +  promoter       RSV promoter: Rous sarcoma virus enhancer/promoter
    232..412     +  LTR            5' LTR (truncated): truncated 5' long terminal repeat (LTR) from HIV-1
    459..584     +  misc_feature   HIV-1 Ψ: packaging signal of human immunodeficiency virus type 1
    568..931     +  CDS            HIV-1 gag (fragment): gag protein from human immunodeficiency virus 1; gag
   1077..1310    +  misc_feature   RRE: The Rev response element (RRE) of HIV-1 allows for Rev-dependent mRNA export from the nucleus to the cytoplasm.
   1687..1713    +  CDS            Rev (fragment): human immunodeficiency virus 1 (HIV-1) Rev protein; rev; enhances nuclear export of unspliced and incompletely spliced viral mRNAs
   1717..1957    +  promoter       U6 promoter: RNA polymerase III promoter for human U6 snRNA
   1982..2057    +  misc_RNA       gRNA scaffold: guide RNA scaffold for the Streptococcus pyogenes CRISPR/Cas9 system
   2113..2230    +  misc_feature   cPPT/CTS: central polypurine tract and central termination sequence of HIV-1
   2296..2362    +  CDS            small t antigen (fragment): SV40 (simian virus 40) small t antigen
   2388..2599    +  promoter       EF-1α core promoter: core promoter for human elongation factor EF-1α
   2600..3538    +  intron         EF-1α intron A: intron upstream of the start codon of human EF-1α
   3560..4156    +  CDS            PuroR (fragment): puromycin N-acetyltransferase; pac from Streptomyces; confers resistance to puromycin
   4223..5875    +  CDS            luciferase: firefly luciferase; luc+; enhanced luc+ version of the luciferase gene
   5897..6485    +  misc_feature   WPRE: woodchuck hepatitis virus posttranscriptional regulatory element
   6536..6555    +  misc_feature   cPPT/CTS (fragment): central polypurine tract and central termination sequence of HIV-1
   6557..6790    +  LTR            3' LTR (ΔU3): self-inactivating 3' long terminal repeat (LTR) from HIV-1
   6868..6989    +  polyA_signal   SV40 poly(A) signal: SV40 polyadenylation signal
   7029..7164    +  rep_origin     SV40 ori: SV40 origin of replication
   7185..7203    -  promoter       T7 promoter: promoter for bacteriophage T7 RNA polymerase
   7211..7366    +  CDS            lacZα (fragment): LacZα fragment of β-galactosidase; lacZ fragment
   7371..7799    +  rep_origin     f1 ori (sequence partly withheld): f1 bacteriophage origin of replication; arrow indicates direction of (+) strand synthesis
   7852..7956    +  promoter       AmpR promoter: bla
   7957..8817    +  CDS            AmpR: β-lactamase; bla; confers resistance to ampicillin, carbenicillin, and related antibiotics
   8988..9576    +  rep_origin     ori: high-copy-number ColE1/pMB1/pBR322/pUC origin of replication
   9759..9851    +  CDS            lacI (fragment): lac repressor; lacI; The lac repressor binds to the lac operator to inhibit transcription in E. coli. This inhibition can be relieved by adding lactose or isopropyl-β-D-thiogalactopyranoside (IPTG).
   9864..9885    +  protein_bind   CAP binding site: CAP binding activates transcription in the presence of cAMP. E. coli catabolite activator protein
   9900..9930    +  promoter       lac promoter: promoter for the E. coli lac operon
   9938..9954    +  protein_bind   lac operator: The lac repressor binds to the lac operator to inhibit transcription in E. coli. This inhibition can be relieved by adding lactose or isopropyl-β-D-thiogalactopyranoside (IPTG). lac repressor encoded by lacI
   9999..10017   +  promoter       T3 promoter: promoter for bacteriophage T3 RNA polymerase
