[The description below was written by a language model from this plasmid's Addgene catalogue record and pLannotate feature annotations shown in this document.]
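Description:
pLenti-U6sgbbBsmbI-puro-2A-Fluc is an empty lentiviral CRISPR backbone of about 10 kb, built on pLKO_TRC005. It is designed to deliver a single guide RNA to mammalian cells while marking them with firefly luciferase for in vivo bioluminescence imaging. It is propagated in E. coli as a high-copy plasmid through a ColE1/pUC-type origin with ampicillin (β-lactamase) selection. An f1 origin, an SV40 origin and remnants of lac and T7/T3 cloning-vector sequence are also present in the backbone.

The viral portion follows a third-generation, self-inactivating layout. An RSV promoter drives a truncated HIV-1 5' LTR, followed by the Ψ packaging signal with a gag fragment, the RRE for Rev-dependent export of the genomic RNA, a cPPT/CTS element and a ΔU3 3' LTR. An SV40 polyadenylation signal lies downstream of the 3' LTR.

Two expression units sit between the LTRs. In the first, a human U6 RNA polymerase III promoter sits upstream of the S. pyogenes Cas9 gRNA scaffold. The short gap between them, together with the "BsmbI" in the name, indicates a BsmBI cloning site for inserting a spacer, although that site is not annotated in the feature table. In the second unit, the EF-1α core promoter with its intron A drives puromycin N-acetyltransferase and then luc+ firefly luciferase. According to the name these are joined by a 2A self-cleaving peptide, so both proteins come from one transcript, which is stabilised by a WPRE.

No Cas9 coding sequence is annotated, so the nuclease must be supplied separately, for example by Cas9-expressing cells. Typical use is to clone a guide, make virus, select transduced cells with puromycin and track the edited cells by luminescence.
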