Addgene plasmid #100277: pLenti-U6sgbbBsmbI-puro-2A-Fluc
Purpose: (Empty Backbone) Lentiviral vector for CRISPR mediated gene editing in cells while expressing Firefly Luciferase for in vivo imaging
Depositing lab: Sidi Chen. Depositing organization: Yale University. Publication: AAV-mediated direct in vivo CRISPR screen identifies functional suppressors in glioblastoma. Chow RD, Guzman CD, Wang G, Schmidt F, Youngblood MW, Ye L, Errami Y, Dong MB, Martinez MA, Zhang S, Renauer P, Bilguvar K, Gunel M, Sharp PA, Zhang F, Platt RJ, Chen S. Nat Neurosci. 2017 Aug 14. doi: 10.1038/nn.4620. PubMed 28805815.
Backbone
  Vector backbone: pLKO_TRC005
  Vector type: Lentiviral, CRISPR
  Selectable markers: Puromycin
Growth in bacteria
  Bacterial resistance: Ampicillin, 100 μg/mL
  Growth temperature: 37°C
  Growth strain: NEB Stable
  Copy number: High Copy
Terms and licenses: Academic/Nonprofit Terms; Industry Terms: Not Available to Industry
How to cite: pLenti-U6sgbbBsmbI-puro-2A-Fluc was a gift from Sidi Chen (Addgene plasmid # 100277 ; http://n2t.net/addgene:100277 ; RRID:Addgene_100277)
